Addgene plasmid #223964: pLV-YFP-Rb-IRES-blasticidin
Purpose: Fluorescent reporter with exogenous Rb
Depositing lab: Hee Won Yang. Depositing organization: Columbia University. Publication: Sequential activation of E2F via Rb degradation and c-Myc drives resistance to CDK4/6 inhibitors in breast cancer. Kim S, Armand J, Safonov A, Zhang M, Soni RK, Schwartz G, McGuinness JE, Hibshoosh H, Razavi P, Kim M, Chandarlapaty S, Yang HW. Cell Rep. 2023 Nov 28;42(11):113198. doi: 10.1016/j.celrep.2023.113198. Epub 2023 Oct 21. PubMed 37865915.
Backbone
  Vector backbone: pLV-EF1a-IRES-blasticidin
  Vector type: Mammalian Expression, Lentiviral
  Selectable markers: Blasticidin
Growth in bacteria
  Bacterial resistance: Ampicillin, 100 μg/mL
  Growth temperature: 30°C
  Growth strain: NEB Stable
  Copy number: Unknown
Gene/Insert
  Cloning method: Gibson Cloning
  Sequencing primers: 5′ catttcaggtgtcgtgaggatccGCCACCatgtctaaaggtgaagaattattcactggtg; 3′ cggccgccctcgaggaattcTTATTTCTCTTCCTTGTTTGAGGTATCC
Terms and licenses: Academic/Nonprofit Terms; Industry Terms: Not Available to Industry
Depositor comments: There is a SNP in hRB p105 protein G325E, depositor has confirmed this does not affect plasmid function.
How to cite: pLV-YFP-Rb-IRES-blasticidin was a gift from Hee Won Yang (Addgene plasmid # 223964 ; http://n2t.net/addgene:223964 ; RRID:Addgene_223964)
