[The description below was written by a language model from this plasmid's Addgene catalogue record and pLannotate feature annotations shown in this document.]
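Description:
pLV-YFP-Rb-IRES-blasticidin is a 12,045-nt HIV-1-based lentiviral transfer plasmid for stable expression of a fluorescently tagged human retinoblastoma protein in mammalian cells, built by Gibson assembly into the pLV-EF1a-IRES-blasticidin backbone. In bacteria it is maintained through a high-copy ColE1/pUC-type origin and selected with ampicillin via the β-lactamase gene. Remnants of a lac promoter/operator region and an SV40 poly(A) signal lie in the backbone outside the viral segment.

The viral segment is bounded by two HIV-1 LTRs, both annotated as truncated, each preceded by sequence annotated as nef fragments. It carries the Ψ packaging signal with a partial gag sequence, the Rev response element for Rev-dependent nuclear export of the genomic RNA, and the cPPT/CTS, which aids transduction. Expression is driven by the human EF-1α core promoter with its intron A. The first open reading frame encodes the yellow fluorescent protein YPet placed directly upstream of full-length human RB1, an arrangement consistent with an N-terminal YFP-Rb fusion. An EMCV IRES then allows translation of the blasticidin S deaminase gene (bsr) from the same transcript, so blasticidin-resistant cells should also express the tagged Rb. A WPRE downstream enhances transcript stability and expression.

The depositor notes a G325E substitution in the Rb coding sequence and reports that it does not affect function. The construct is described as a fluorescent reporter supplying exogenous Rb. It comes from work on Rb degradation and E2F activation in resistance to CDK4/6 inhibitors in breast cancer, where the tagged protein would allow Rb levels to be followed in living cells.
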