Features (pLannotate 1.2.2; 24 found; start..end, strand, type, name):
    376..633     +  LTR            5' LTR (truncated): truncated 5' long terminal repeat (LTR) from HIV-1
    680..805     +  misc_feature   HIV-1 Ψ: packaging signal of human immunodeficiency virus type 1
    789..1127    +  CDS            HIV-1 gag (fragment): gag protein from human immunodeficiency virus 1; gag
   1302..1535    +  misc_feature   RRE: The Rev response element (RRE) of HIV-1 allows for Rev-dependent mRNA export from the nucleus to the cytoplasm.
   1912..2012    +  CDS            Rev (fragment): human immunodeficiency virus 1 (HIV-1) Rev protein; rev; enhances nuclear export of unspliced and incompletely spliced viral mRNAs
   2027..2142    +  misc_feature   cPPT/CTS: central polypurine tract and central termination sequence of HIV-1 (lacking the first T)
   2220..2431    +  promoter       EF-1α core promoter: core promoter for human elongation factor EF-1α
   2432..3370    +  intron         EF-1α intron A: intron upstream of the start codon of human EF-1α
   3392..4102    +  CDS            YPet: yellow fluorescent protein optimized for FRET with CyPet (Nguyen and Daugherty, 2005)
   4109..6892    +  CDS            RB1: RB_HUMAN - Experimental evidence at protein level: Swiss-Prot protein existence level 1. (Microbial infection) In case of viral infections, interactions with SV40 large T antigen, HPV E7 protein or adenovirus E1A protein induce the disassembly of RB1-E2F1 complex thereby disrupting RB1's activity. From Homo sapiens (Human).
   6997..7558    +  misc_feature   IRES: internal ribosome entry site (IRES) of the encephalomyocarditis virus (EMCV)
   7567..7986    +  CDS            bsr: BSR_BACCE - Experimental evidence at protein level: Swiss-Prot protein existence level 1. Catalyzes the deamination of the cytosine moiety of the antibiotics blasticidin S, cytomycin and acetylblasticidin S. From Bacillus cereus.
   8013..8601    +  misc_feature   WPRE: woodchuck hepatitis virus posttranscriptional regulatory element
   8618..9136    +  CDS            nef (fragment): NEF_HV1BR - Experimental evidence at protein level: Swiss-Prot protein existence level 1. Extracellular Nef protein targets CD4(+) T-lymphocytes for apoptosis by interacting with CXCR4 surface receptors (PubMed:14990729). From Human immunodeficiency virus type 1 group M subtype B (isolate BRU/LAI) (HIV-1).
   9184..9441    +  LTR            5' LTR (truncated): truncated 5' long terminal repeat (LTR) from HIV-1
   9591..9613    -  protein_bind   lac operator (fragment): The lac repressor binds to the lac operator to inhibit transcription in E. coli. This inhibition can be relieved by adding lactose or isopropyl-β-D-thiogalactopyranoside (IPTG). lac repressor encoded by lacI
   9617..9647    -  promoter       lac promoter: promoter for the E. coli lac operon
   9662..9683    -  protein_bind   CAP binding site: CAP binding activates transcription in the presence of cAMP. E. coli catabolite activator protein
   9696..9788    -  CDS            lacI (fragment): lac repressor; lacI; The lac repressor binds to the lac operator to inhibit transcription in E. coli. This inhibition can be relieved by adding lactose or isopropyl-β-D-thiogalactopyranoside (IPTG).
   9971..10559   -  rep_origin     ori: high-copy-number ColE1/pMB1/pBR322/pUC origin of replication
  10730..11590   -  CDS            AmpR: β-lactamase; bla; confers resistance to ampicillin, carbenicillin, and related antibiotics
  11591..11695   -  promoter       AmpR promoter: bla
  11743..11877   +  polyA_signal   SV40 poly(A) signal: SV40 polyadenylation signal
  12044..328     +  CDS            nef (fragment) (across the origin): NEF_HV1BR - Experimental evidence at protein level: Swiss-Prot protein existence level 1. Extracellular Nef protein targets CD4(+) T-lymphocytes for apoptosis by interacting with CXCR4 surface receptors (PubMed:14990729). From Human immunodeficiency virus type 1 group M subtype B (isolate BRU/LAI) (HIV-1).
>Addgene plasmid #223964 | pLV-YFP-Rb-IRES-blasticidin | addgene full sequence | sequence record 456859 | Addgene NGS Result
GGAAGGGCTAATTCACTCCCAAAGAAGACAAGATATCCTTGATCTGTGGATCTACCACACACAAGGCTAC
TTCCCTGATTAGCAGAACTACACACCAGGGCCAGGGGTCAGATATCCACTGACCTTTGGATGGTGCTACA
AGCTAGTACCAGTTGAGCCAGATAAGGTAGAAGAGGCCAATAAAGGAGAGAACACCAGCTTGTTACACCC
TGTGAGCCTGCATGGGATGGATGACCCGGAGAGAGAAGTGTTAGAGTGGAGGTTTGACAGCCGCCTAGCA
TTTCATCACGTGGCCCGAGAGCTGCATCCGGAGTACTTCAAGAACTGCTGATATCGAGCTTGCTACAAGG
GACTTTCCGCTGGGGACTTTCCAGGGAGGCGTGGCCTGGGCGGGACTGGGGAGTGGCGAGCCCTCAGATC
CTGCATATAAGCAGCTGCTTTTTGCCTGTACTGGGTCTCTCTGGTTAGACCAGATCTGAGCCTGGGAGCT
CTCTGGCTAACTAGGGAACCCACTGCTTAAGCCTCAATAAAGCTTGCCTTGAGTGCTTCAAGTAGTGTGT
GCCCGTCTGTTGTGTGACTCTGGTAACTAGAGATCCCTCAGACCCTTTTAGTCAGTGTGGAAAATCTCTA
GCAGTGGCGCCCGAACAGGGACTTGAAAGCGAAAGGGAAACCAGAGGAGCTCTCTCGACGCAGGACTCGG
CTTGCTGAAGCGCGCACGGCAAGAGGCGAGGGGCGGCGACTGGTGAGTACGCCAAAAATTTTGACTAGCG
GAGGCTAGAAGGAGAGAGATGGGTGCGAGAGCGTCAGTATTAAGCGGGGGAGAATTAGATCGCGATGGGA
AAAAATTCGGTTAAGGCCAGGGGGAAAGAAAAAATATAAATTAAAACATATAGTATGGGCAAGCAGGGAG
CTAGAACGATTCGCAGTTAATCCTGGCCTGTTAGAAACATCAGAAGGCTGTAGACAAATACTGGGACAGC
TACAACCATCCCTTCAGACAGGATCAGAAGAACTTAGATCATTATATAATACAGTAGCAACCCTCTATTG
TGTGCATCAAAGGATAGAGATAAAAGACACCAAGGAAGCTTTAGACAAGATAGAGGAAGAGCAAAACAAA
AGTAAGACCACCGCACAGCAAGCGGCCGGCCGCTGATCTTCAGACCTGGAGGAGGAGATATGAGGGACAA
TTGGAGAAGTGAATTATATAAATATAAAGTAGTAAAAATTGAACCATTAGGAGTAGCACCCACCAAGGCA
AAGAGAAGAGTGGTGCAGAGAGAAAAAAGAGCAGTGGGAATAGGAGCTTTGTTCCTTGGGTTCTTGGGAG
CAGCAGGAAGCACTATGGGCGCAGCGTCAATGACGCTGACGGTACAGGCCAGACAATTATTGTCTGGTAT
AGTGCAGCAGCAGAACAATTTGCTGAGGGCTATTGAGGCGCAACAGCATCTGTTGCAACTCACAGTCTGG
GGCATCAAGCAGCTCCAGGCAAGAATCCTGGCTGTGGAAAGATACCTAAAGGATCAACAGCTCCTGGGGA
TTTGGGGTTGCTCTGGAAAACTCATTTGCACCACTGCTGTGCCTTGGAATGCTAGTTGGAGTAATAAATC
TCTGGAACAGATTTGGAATCACACGACCTGGATGGAGTGGGACAGAGAAATTAACAATTACACAAGCTTA
ATACACTCCTTAATTGAAGAATCGCAAAACCAGCAAGAAAAGAATGAACAAGAATTATTGGAATTAGATA
AATGGGCAAGTTTGTGGAATTGGTTTAACATAACAAATTGGCTGTGGTATATAAAATTATTCATAATGAT
AGTAGGAGGCTTGGTAGGTTTAAGAATAGTTTTTGCTGTACTTTCTATAGTGAATAGAGTTAGGCAGGGA
TATTCACCATTATCGTTTCAGACCCACCTCCCAACCCCGAGGGGACCCGACAGGCCCGAAGGAATAGAAG
AAGAAGGTGGAGAGAGAGACAGAGACAGATCCATTCGATTAGTGAACGGATCTCGACGGTATCGCCTTTA
AAAGAAAAGGGGGGATTGGGGGGTACAGTGCAGGGGAAAGAATAGTAGACATAATAGCAACAGACATACA
AACTAAAGAATTACAAAAACAAATTACAAAAATTCAAAATTTTCGGGTTTATTACAGGGACAGCAGAGAT
CCAGTTTATCGATGAGGCCCTTTCGTCTTCACTCGAGGTGCCCGTCAGTGGGCAGAGCGCACATCGCCCA
CAGTCCCCGAGAAGTTGGGGGGAGGGGTCGGCAATTGAACCGGTGCCTAGAGAAGGTGGCGCGGGGTAAA
CTGGGAAAGTGATGTCGTGTACTGGCTCCGCCTTTTTCCCGAGGGTGGGGGAGAACCGTATATAAGTGCA
GTAGTCGCCGTGAACGTTCTTTTTCGCAACGGGTTTGCCGCCAGAACACAGGTAAGTGCCGTGTGTGGTT
CCCGCGGGCCTGGCCTCTTTACGGGTTATGGCCCTTGCGTGCCTTGAATTACTTCCACCTGGCTGCAGTA
CGTGATTCTTGATCCCGAGCTTCGGGTTGGAAGTGGGTGGGAGAGTTCGAGGCCTTGCGCTTAAGGAGCC
CCTTCGCCTCGTGCTTGAGTTGAGGCCTGGCCTGGGCGCTGGGGCCGCCGCGTGCGAATCTGGTGGCACC
TTCGCGCCTGTCTCGCTGCTTTCGATAAGTCTCTAGCCATTTAAAATTTTTGATGACCTGCTGCGACGCT
TTTTTTCTGGCAAGATAGTCTTGTAAATGCGGGCCAAGATCTGCACACTGGTATTTCGGTTTTTGGGGCC
GCGGGCGGCGACGGGGCCCGTGCGTCCCAGCGCACATGTTCGGCGAGGCGGGGCCTGCGAGCGCGGCCAC
CGAGAATCGGACGGGGGTAGTCTCAAGCTGGCCGGCCTGCTCTGGTGCCTGGCCTCGCGCCGCCGTGTAT
CGCCCCGCCCTGGGCGGCAAGGCTGGCCCGGTCGGCACCAGTTGCGTGAGCGGAAAGATGGCCGCTTCCC
GGCCCTGCTGCAGGGAGCTCAAAATGGAGGACGCGGCGCTCGGGAGAGCGGGCGGGTGAGTCACCCACAC
AAAGGAAAAGGGCCTTTCCGTCCTCAGCCGTCGCTTCATGTGACTCCACGGAGTACCGGGCGCCGTCCAG
GCACCTCGATTAGTTCTCGAGCTTTTGGAGTACGTCGTCTTTAGGTTGGGGGGAGGGGTTTTATGCGATG
GAGTTTCCCCACACTGAGTGGGTGGAGACTGAAGTTAGGCCAGCTTGGCACTTGATGTAATTCTCCTTGG
AATTTGCCCTTTTTGAGTTTGGATCTTGGTTCATTCTCAAGCCTCAGACAGTGGTTCAAAGTTTTTTTCT
TCCATTTCAGGTGTCGTGAGGATCCGCCACCATGTCTAAAGGTGAAGAATTATTCACTGGTGTTGTCCCA
ATTTTGGTTGAATTAGATGGTGATGTTAATGGTCACAAATTTTCTGTCTCCGGTGAAGGTGAAGGTGATG
CTACGTACGGTAAATTGACCTTAAAATTACTCTGTACTACTGGTAAATTGCCAGTTCCATGGCCAACCTT
AGTCACTACTTTAGGTTATGGTGTTCAATGTTTTGCTAGATACCCAGATCATATGAAACAACATGACTTT
TTCAAGTCTGCCATGCCAGAAGGTTATGTTCAAGAAAGAACTATTTTTTTCAAAGATGACGGTAACTACA
AGACCAGAGCTGAAGTCAAGTTTGAAGGTGATACCTTAGTTAATAGAATCGAATTAAAAGGTATTGATTT
TAAAGAAGATGGTAACATTTTAGGTCACAAATTGGAATACAACTATAACTCTCACAATGTTTACATCACT
GCTGACAAACAAAAGAATGGTATCAAAGCTAACTTCAAAATTAGACACAACATTGAAGATGGTGGTGTTC
AATTAGCTGACCATTATCAACAAAATACTCCAATTGGTGATGGTCCAGTCTTGTTACCAGACAACCATTA
CTTATCCTATCAATCTGCCTTATTCAAAGATCCAAACGAAAAGAGAGACCACATGGTCTTGTTAGAATTT
TTGACTGCTGCTGGTATTACCGAGGGTATGAATGAATTGTACCTCGAGATGCCGCCCAAAACCCCCCGAA
AAACGGCCGCCACCGCCGCCGCTGCCGCCGCGGAACCCCCGGCACCGCCGCCGCCGCCCCCTCCTGAGGA
GGACCCAGAGCAGGACAGCGGCCCGGAGGACCTGCCTCTCGTCAGGCTTGAGTTTGAAGAAACAGAAGAA
CCTGATTTTACTGCATTATGTCAGAAATTAAAGATACCAGATCATGTCAGAGAGAGAGCTTGGTTAACTT
GGGAGAAAGTTTCATCTGTGGATGAAGTATTGGGAGGTTATATTCAAAAGAAAAAGGAACTGTGGGGAAT
CTGTATCTTTATTGCAGCAGTTGACCTAGATGAGATGTCGTTCACTTTTACTGAGCTACAGAAAAACATA
GAAATCAGTGTCCATAAATTCTTTAACTTACTAAAAGAAATTGATACCAGTACCAAAGTTGATAATGCTA
TGTCAAGACTGTTGAAGAAGTATGATGTATTGTTTGCACTCTTCAGCAAATTGGAAAGGACATGTGAACT
TATATATTTGACACAACCCAGCAGTTCGATATCTACTGAAATAAATTCTGCATTGGTGCTAAAAGTTTCT
TGGATCACATTTTTATTAGCTAAAGGGGAAGTATTACAAATGGAAGATGATCTGGTGATTTCATTTCAGT
TAATGCTATGTGTCCTTGACTATTTTATTAAACTCTCACCTCCCATGTTGCTCAAAGAACCATATAAAAC
AGCTGTTATACCCATTAATGGTTCACCTCGAACACCCAGGCGAGGTCAGAACAGGAGTGCACGGATAGCA
AAACAACTAGAAAATGATACAAGAATTATTGAAGTTCTCTGTAAAGAACATGAATGTAATATAGATGAGG
TGAAAAATGTTTATTTCAAAAATTTTATACCTTTTATGAATTCTCTTGGACTTGTAACATCTAATGGACT
TCCAGAGGTTGAAAATCTTTCTAAACGATACGAAGAAATTTATCTTAAAAATAAAGATCTAGATGCAAGA
TTATTTTTGGATCATGATAAAACTCTTCAGACTGATTCTATAGACAGTTTTGAAACACAGAGAACACCAC
GAAAAAGTAACCTTGATGAAGAGGTGAATGTAATTCCTCCACACACTCCAGTTAGGACTGTTATGAACAC
TATCCAACAATTAATGATGATTTTAAATTCAGCAAGTGATCAACCTTCAGAAAATCTGATTTCCTATTTT
AACAACTGCACAGTGAATCCAAAAGAAAGTATACTGAAAAGAGTGAAGGATATAGGATACATCTTTAAAG
AGAAATTTGCTAAAGCTGTGGGACAGGGTTGTGTCGAAATTGGATCACAGCGATACAAACTTGGAGTTCG
CTTGTATTACCGAGTAATGGAATCCATGCTTAAATCAGAAGAAGAACGATTATCCATTCAAAATTTTAGC
AAACTTCTGAATGACAACATTTTTCATATGTCTTTATTGGCGTGCGCTCTTGAGGTTGTAATGGCCACAT
ATAGCAGAAGTACATCTCAGAATCTTGATTCTGGAACAGATTTGTCTTTCCCATGGATTCTGAATGTGCT
TAATTTAAAAGCCTTTGATTTTTACAAAGTGATCGAAAGTTTTATCAAAGCAGAAGGCAACTTGACAAGA
GAAATGATAAAACATTTAGAACGATGTGAACATCGAATCATGGAATCCCTTGCATGGCTCTCAGATTCAC
CTTTATTTGATCTTATTAAACAATCAAAGGACCGAGAAGGACCAACTGATCACCTTGAATCTGCTTGTCC
TCTTAATCTTCCTCTCCAGAATAATCACACTGCAGCAGATATGTATCTTTCTCCTGTAAGATCTCCAAAG
AAAAAAGGTTCAACTACGCGTGTAAATTCTACTGCAAATGCAGAGACACAAGCAACCTCAGCCTTCCAGA
CCCAGAAGCCATTGAAATCTACCTCTCTTTCACTGTTTTATAAAAAAGTGTATCGGCTAGCCTATCTCCG
GCTAAATACACTTTGTGAACGCCTTCTGTCTGAGCACCCAGAATTAGAACATATCATCTGGACCCTTTTC
CAGCACACCCTGCAGAATGAGTATGAACTCATGAGAGACAGGCATTTGGACCAAATTATGATGTGTTCCA
TGTATGGCATATGCAAAGTGAAGAATATAGACCTTAAATTCAAAATCATTGTAACAGCATACAAGGATCT
TCCTCATGCTGTTCAGGAGACATTCAAACGTGTTTTGATCAAAGAAGAGGAGTATGATTCTATTATAGTA
TTCTATAACTCGGTCTTCATGCAGAGACTGAAAACAAATATTTTGCAGTATGCTTCCACCAGGCCCCCTA
CCTTGTCACCAATACCTCACATTCCTCGAAGCCCTTACAAGTTTCCTAGTTCACCCTTACGGATTCCTGG
AGGGAACATCTATATTTCACCCCTGAAGAGTCCATATAAAATTTCAGAAGGTCTGCCAACACCAACAAAA
ATGACTCCAAGATCAAGAATCTTAGTATCAATTGGTGAATCATTCGGGACTTCTGAGAAGTTCCAGAAAA
TAAATCAGATGGTATGTAACAGCGACCGTGTGCTCAAAAGAAGTGCTGAAGGAAGCAACCCTCCTAAACC
ACTGAAAAAACTACGCTTTGATATTGAAGGATCAGATGAAGCAGATGGAAGTAAACATCTCCCAGGAGAG
TCCAAATTTCAGCAGAAACTGGCAGAAATGACTTCTACTCGAACACGAATGCAAAAGCAGAAAATGAATG
ATAGCATGGATACCTCAAACAAGGAAGAGAAATAAGAATTCCTCGAGGGCGGCCGCTCTAGAGTCGACGG
GCCGCGGTAACAATTGTTAACTAACTTAAGCTAGCAACGGTTTCCCTCTAGCGGGATCAATTCCGCCCCC
CCCCCCTAACGTTACTGGCCGAAGCCGCTTGGAATAAGGCCGGTGTGCGTTTGTCTATATGTTATTTTCC
ACCATATTGCCGTCTTTTGGCAATGTGAGGGCCCGGAAACCTGGCCCTGTCTTCTTGACGAGCATTCCTA
GGGGTCTTTCCCCTCTCGCCAAAGGAATGCAAGGTCTGTTGAATGTCGTGAAGGAAGCAGTTCCTCTGGA
AGCTTCTTGAAGACAAACAACGTCTGTAGCGACCCTTTGCAGGCAGCGGAACCCCCCACCTGGCGACAGG
TGCCTCTGCGGCCAAAAGCCACGTGTATAAGATACACCTGCAAAGGCGGCACAACCCCAGTGCCACGTTG
TGAGTTGGATAGTTGTGGAAAGAGTCAAATGGCTCTCCTCAAGCGTATTCAACAAGGGGCTGAAGGATGC
CCAGAAGGTACCCCATTGTATGGGATCTGATCTGGGGCCTCGGTGCACATGCTTTACATGTGTTTAGTCG
AGGTTAAAAAAACGTCTAGGCCCCCCGAACCACGGGGACGTGGTTTTCCTTTGAAAAACACGATAATACC
ATGGTCATGAAAACATTTAACATTTCTCAACAAGATCTAGAATTAGTAGAAGTAGCGACAGAGAAGATTA
CAATGCTTTATGAGGATAATAAACATCATGTGGGAGCGGCAATTCGTACGAAAACAGGAGAAATCATTTC
GGCAGTACATATTGAAGCGTATATAGGACGAGTAACTGTTTGTGCAGAAGCCATTGCGATTGGTAGTGCA
GTTTCGAATGGACAAAAGGATTTTGACACGATTGTAGCTGTTAGACACCCTTATTCTGACGAAGTAGATA
GAAGTATTCGAGTGGTAAGTCCTTGTGGTATGTGTAGGGAGTTGATTTCAGACTATGCACCAGATTGTTT
TGTGTTAATAGAAATGAATGGCAAGTTAGTCAAAACTACGATTGAAGAACTCATTCCACTCAAATATACC
CGAAATTAACCCGGGCGGGGCGCGTCTGGAACAATCAACCTCTGGATTACAAAATTTGTGAAAGATTGAC
TGGTATTCTTAACTATGTTGCTCCTTTTACGCTATGTGGATACGCTGCTTTAATGCCTTTGTATCATGCT
ATTGCTTCCCGTATGGCTTTCATTTTCTCCTCCTTGTATAAATCCTGGTTGCTGTCTCTTTATGAGGAGT
TGTGGCCCGTTGTCAGGCAACGTGGCGTGGTGTGCACTGTGTTTGCTGACGCAACCCCCACTGGTTGGGG
CATTGCCACCACCTGTCAGCTCCTTTCCGGGACTTTCGCTTTCCCCCTCCCTATTGCCACGGCGGAACTC
ATCGCCGCCTGCCTTGCCCGCTGCTGGACAGGGGCTCGGCTGTTGGGCACTGACAATTCCGTGGTGTTGT
CGGGGAAGCTGACGTCCTTTCCATGGCTGCTCGCCTGTGTTGCCACCTGGATTCTGCGCGGGACGTCCTT
CTGCTACGTCCCTTCGGCCCTCAATCCAGCGGACCTTCCTTCCCGCGGCCTGCTGCCGGCTCTGCGGCCT
CTTCCGCGTCTTCGCCTTCGCCCTCAGACGAGTCGGATCTCCCTTTGGGCCGCCTCCCCGCCTGGAATTA
ATTCTGCAGTCGAGACCTAGAAAAACATGGAGCAATCACAAGTAGCAATACAGCAGCTACCAATGCTGAT
TGTGCCTGGCTAGAAGCACAAGAGGAGGAGGAGGTGGGTTTTCCAGTCACACCTCAGGTACCTTTAAGAC
CAATGACTTACAAGGCAGCTGTAGATCTTAGCCACTTTTTAAAAGAAAAGAGGGGACTGGAAGGGCTAAT
TCACTCCCAACGAAGACAAGATATCCTTGATCTGTGGATCTACCACACACAAGGCTACTTCCCTGATTAG
CAGAACTACACACCAGGGCCAGGGGTCAGATATCCACTGACCTTTGGATGGTGCTACAAGCTAGTACCAG
TTGAGCCAGATAAGGTAGAAGAGGCCAATAAAGGAGAGAACACCAGCTTGTTACACCCTGTGAGCCTGCA
TGGGATGGATGACCCGGAGAGAGAAGTGTTAGAGTGGAGGTTTGACAGCCGCCTAGCATTTCATCACGTG
GCCCGAGAGCTGCATCCGGAGTACTTCAAGAACTGCTGATATCGAGCTTGCTACAAGGGACTTTCCGCTG
GGGACTTTCCAGGGAGGCGTGGCCTGGGCGGGACTGGGGAGTGGCGAGCCCTCAGATCCTGCATATAAGC
AGCTGCTTTTTGCCTGTACTGGGTCTCTCTGGTTAGACCAGATCTGAGCCTGGGAGCTCTCTGGCTAACT
AGGGAACCCACTGCTTAAGCCTCAATAAAGCTTGCCTTGAGTGCTTCAAGTAGTGTGTGCCCGTCTGTTG
TGTGACTCTGGTAACTAGAGATCCCTCAGACCCTTTTAGTCAGTGTGGAAAATCTCTAGCAGTAGTAGTT
CATGTCATCTTATTATTCAGTATTTATAACTTGCAAAGAAATGAATATCAGAGAGTGAGAGGCCTTGACA
TTGCTAGCGTTTACCGTCGACCTCTAGCTAGAGCTTGGCGTAATCATGGTCATAGCTGTTTCCTGTGTGA
AATTGTTATCCGCTCACAATTCCACACAACATACGAGCCGGAAGCATAAAGTGTAAAGCCTGGGGTGCCT
AATGAGTGAGCTAACTCACATTAATTGCGTTGCGCTCACTGCCCGCTTTCCAGTCGGGAAACCTGTCGTG
CCAGCTGCATTAATGAATCGGCCAACGCGCGGGGAGAGGCGGTTTGCGTATTGGGCGCTCTTCCGCTTCC
TCGCTCACTGACTCGCTGCGCTCGGTCGTTCGGCTGCGGCGAGCGGTATCAGCTCACTCAAAGGCGGTAA
TACGGTTATCCACAGAATCAGGGGATAACGCAGGAAAGAACATGTGAGCAAAAGGCCAGCAAAAGGCCAG
GAACCGTAAAAAGGCCGCGTTGCTGGCGTTTTTCCATAGGCTCCGCCCCCCTGACGAGCATCACAAAAAT
CGACGCTCAAGTCAGAGGTGGCGAAACCCGACAGGACTATAAAGATACCAGGCGTTTCCCCCTGGAAGCT
CCCTCGTGCGCTCTCCTGTTCCGACCCTGCCGCTTACCGGATACCTGTCCGCCTTTCTCCCTTCGGGAAG
CGTGGCGCTTTCTCATAGCTCACGCTGTAGGTATCTCAGTTCGGTGTAGGTCGTTCGCTCCAAGCTGGGC
TGTGTGCACGAACCCCCCGTTCAGCCCGACCGCTGCGCCTTATCCGGTAACTATCGTCTTGAGTCCAACC
CGGTAAGACACGACTTATCGCCACTGGCAGCAGCCACTGGTAACAGGATTAGCAGAGCGAGGTATGTAGG
CGGTGCTACAGAGTTCTTGAAGTGGTGGCCTAACTACGGCTACACTAGAAGAACAGTATTTGGTATCTGC
GCTCTGCTGAAGCCAGTTACCTTCGGAAAAAGAGTTGGTAGCTCTTGATCCGGCAAACAAACCACCGCTG
GTAGCGGTGGTTTTTTTGTTTGCAAGCAGCAGATTACGCGCAGAAAAAAAGGATCTCAAGAAGATCCTTT
GATCTTTTCTACGGGGTCTGACGCTCAGTGGAACGAAAACTCACGTTAAGGGATTTTGGTCATGAGATTA
TCAAAAAGGATCTTCACCTAGATCCTTTTAAATTAAAAATGAAGTTTTAAATCAATCTAAAGTATATATG
AGTAAACTTGGTCTGACAGTTACCAATGCTTAATCAGTGAGGCACCTATCTCAGCGATCTGTCTATTTCG
TTCATCCATAGTTGCCTGACTCCCCGTCGTGTAGATAACTACGATACGGGAGGGCTTACCATCTGGCCCC
AGTGCTGCAATGATACCGCGAGACCCACGCTCACCGGCTCCAGATTTATCAGCAATAAACCAGCCAGCCG
GAAGGGCCGAGCGCAGAAGTGGTCCTGCAACTTTATCCGCCTCCATCCAGTCTATTAATTGTTGCCGGGA
AGCTAGAGTAAGTAGTTCGCCAGTTAATAGTTTGCGCAACGTTGTTGCCATTGCTACAGGCATCGTGGTG
TCACGCTCGTCGTTTGGTATGGCTTCATTCAGCTCCGGTTCCCAACGATCAAGGCGAGTTACATGATCCC
CCATGTTGTGCAAAAAAGCGGTTAGCTCCTTCGGTCCTCCGATCGTTGTCAGAAGTAAGTTGGCCGCAGT
GTTATCACTCATGGTTATGGCAGCACTGCATAATTCTCTTACTGTCATGCCATCCGTAAGATGCTTTTCT
GTGACTGGTGAGTACTCAACCAAGTCATTCTGAGAATAGTGTATGCGGCGACCGAGTTGCTCTTGCCCGG
CGTCAATACGGGATAATACCGCGCCACATAGCAGAACTTTAAAAGTGCTCATCATTGGAAAACGTTCTTC
GGGGCGAAAACTCTCAAGGATCTTACCGCTGTTGAGATCCAGTTCGATGTAACCCACTCGTGCACCCAAC
TGATCTTCAGCATCTTTTACTTTCACCAGCGTTTCTGGGTGAGCAAAAACAGGAAGGCAAAATGCCGCAA
AAAAGGGAATAAGGGCGACACGGAAATGTTGAATACTCATACTCTTCCTTTTTCAATATTATTGAAGCAT
TTATCAGGGTTATTGTCTCATGAGCGGATACATATTTGAATGTATTTAGAAAAATAAACAAATAGGGGTT
CCGCGCACATTTCCCCGAAAAGTGCCACCTGACGTCGACGGATCGGGAGATCAACTTGTTTATTGCAGCT
TATAATGGTTACAAATAAAGCAATAGCATCACAAATTTCACAAATAAAGCATTTTTTTCACTGCATTCTA
GTTGTGGTTTGTCCAAACTCATCAATGTATCTTATCATGTCTGGATCAACTGGATAACTCAAGCTAACCA
AAATCATCCCAAACTTCCCACCCCATACCCTATTACCACTGCCAATTACCTGTGGTTTCATTTACTCTAA
ACCTGTGATTCCTCTGAATTATTTTCATTTTAAAGAAATTGTATTTGTTAAATATGTACTACAAACTTAG
TAGTT
